>Addgene plasmid #106441 | pUBQ10::ZF108_3xFLAG_YPet | addgene full sequence | sequence record 205528 | Addgene NGS Result
AATGTTTAACTTTGTTTTAGGGCGACTGCCCTGCTGCGTAACATCGTTGCTGCTCCATAACATCAAACAT
CGACCCACGGCGTAACGCGCTTGCTGCTTGGATGCCCGAGGCATAGACTGTACCCCAAAAAAACAGTCAT
AACAAGCCATGAAAACCGCCACTGCGCCGTTACCACCGCTGCGTTCGGTCAAGGTTCTGGACCAGTTGCG
TGAGCGCATGGCGCCGGCGGTCGAGTGGCGACGGCGCGGCTTGTCCGCGCCCTGGTAGATTGCCTGGCCG
TAGGCCAGCCATTTTTGAGCGGCCAGCGGCCGCGATAGGCCGACGCGAAGCGGCGGGGCGTAGGGAGCGC
AGCGACCGAAGGGTAGGCGCTTTTTGCAGCTCTTCGGCTGTGCGCTGGCCAGACAGTTATGCACAGGCCA
GGCGGGTTTTAAGAGTTTTAATAAGTTTTAAAGAGTTTTAGGCGGAAAAATCGCCTTTTTTCTCTTTTAT
ATCAGTCACTTACATGTGTGACCGGTTCCCAATGTACGGCTTTGGGTTCCCAATGTACGGGTTCCGGTTC
CCAATGTACGGCTTTGGGTTCCCAATGTACGTGCTATCCACAGGAAAGAGACCTTTTCGACCTTTTTCCC
CTGCTAGGGCAATTTGCCCTAGCATCTGCTCCGTACATTAGGAACCGGCGGATGCTTCGCCCTCGATCAG
GTTGCGGTAGCGCATGACTAGGATCGGGCCAGCCTGCCCCGCCTCCTCCTTCAAATCGTACTCCGGCAGG
TCATTTGACCCGATCAGCTTGCGCACGGTGAAACAGAACTTCTTGAACTCTCCGGCGCTGCCACTGCGTT
CGTAGATCGTCTTGAACAACCATCTGGCTTCTGCCTTGCCTGCGGCGCGGCGTGCCAGGCGGTAGAGAAA
ACGGCCGATGCCGGGATCGATCAAAAAGTAATCGGGGTGAACCGTCAGCACGTCCGGGTTCTTGCCTTCT
GTGATCTCGCGGTACATCCAATCAGCTAGCTCGATCTCGATGTACTCCGGCCGCCCGGTTTCGCTCTTTA
CGATCTTGTAGCGGCTAATCAAGGCTTCACCCTCGGATACCGTCACCAGGCGGCCGTTCTTGGCCTTCTT
CGTACGCTGCATGGCAACGTGCGTGGTGTTTAACCGAATGCAGGTTTCTACCAGGTCGTCTTTCTGCTTT
CCGCCATCGGCTCGCCGGCAGAACTTGAGTACGTCCGCAACGTGTGGACGGAACACGCGGCCGGGCTTGT
CTCCCTTCCCTTCCCGGTATCGGTTCATGGATTCGGTTAGATGGGAAACCGCCATCAGTACCAGGTCGTA
ATCCCACACACTGGCCATGCCGGCCGGCCCTGCGGAAACCTCTACGTGCCCGTCTGGAAGCTCGTAGCGG
ATCACCTCGCCAGCTCGTCGGTCACGCTTCGACAGACGGAAAACGGCCACGTCCATGATGCTGCGACTAT
CGCGGGTGCCCACGTCATAGAGCATCGGAACGAAAAAATCTGGTTGCTCGTCGCCCTTGGGCGGCTTCCT
AATCGACGGCGCACCGGCTGCCGGCGGTTGCCGGGATTCTTTGCGGATTCGATCAGCGGCCGCTTGCCAC
GATTCACCGGGGCGTGCTTCTGCCTCGATGCGTTGCCGCTGGGCGGCCTGCGCGGCCTTCAACTTCTCCA
CCAGGTCATCACCCAGCGCCGCGCCGATTTGTACCGGGCCGGATGGTTTGCGACCGCTCACGCCGATTCC
TCGGGCTTGGGGGTTCCAGTGCCATTGCAGGGCCGGCAGGCAACCCAGCCGCTTACGCCTGGCCAACCGC
CCGTTCCTCCACACATGGGGCATTCCACGGCGTCGGTGCCTGGTTGTTCTTGATTTTCCATGCCGCCTCC
TTTAGCCGCTAAAATTCATCTACTCATTTATTCATTTGCTCATTTACTCTGGTAGCTGCGCGATGTATTC
AGATAGCAGCTCGGTAATGGTCTTGCCTTGGCGTACCGCGTACATCTTCAGCTTGGTGTGATCCTCCGCC
GGCAACTGAAAGTTGACCCGCTTCATGGCTGGCGTGTCTGCCAGGCTGGCCAACGTTGCAGCCTTGCTGC
TGCGTGCGCTCGGACGGCCGGCACTTAGCGTGTTTGTGCTTTTGCTCATTTTCTCTTTACCTCATTAACT
CAAATGAGTTTTGATTTAATTTCAGCGGCCAGCGCCTGGACCTCGCGGGCAGCGTCGCCCTCGGGTTCTG
ATTCAAGAACGGTTGTGCCGGCGGCGGCAGTGCCTGGGTAGCTCACGCGCTGCGTGATACGGGACTCAAG
AATGGGCAGCTCGTACCCGGCCAGCGCCTCGGCAACCTCACCGCCGATGCGCGTGCCTTTGATCGCCCGC
GACACGACAAAGGCCGCTTGTAGCCTTCCATCCGTGACCTCAATGCGCTGCTTAACCAGCTCCACCAGGT
CGGCGGTGGCCCATATGTCGTAAGGGCTTGGCTGCACCGGAATCAGCACGAAGTCGGCTGCCTTGATCGC
GGACACAGCCAAGTCCGCCGCCTGGGGCGCTCCGTCGATCACTACGAAGTCGCGCCGGCCGATGGCCTTC
ACGTCGCGGTCAATCGTCGGGCGGTCGATGCCGACAACGGTTAGCGGTTGATCTTCCCGCACGGCCGCCC
AATCGCGGGCACTGCCCTGGGGATCGGAATCGACTAACAGAACATCGGCCCCGGCGAGTTGCAGGGCGCG
GGCTAGATGGGTTGCGATGGTCGTCTTGCCTGACCCGCCTTTCTGGTTAAGTACAGCGATAACCTTCATG
CGTTCCCCTTGCGTATTTGTTTATTTACTCATCGCATCATATACGCAGCGACCGCATGACGCAAGCTGTT
TTACTCAAATACACATCACCTTTTTAGACGGCGGCGCTCGGTTTCTTCAGCGGCCAAGCTGGCCGGCCAG
GCCGCCAGCTTGGCATCAGACAAACCGGCCAGGATTTCATGCAGCCGCACGGTTGAGACGTGCGCGGGCG
GCTCGAACACGTACCCGGCCGCGATCATCTCCGCCTCGATCTCTTCGGTAATGAAAAACGGTTCGTCCTG
GCCGTCCTGGTGCGGTTTCATGCTTGTTCCTCTTGGCGTTCATTCTCGGCGGCCGCCAGGGCGTCGGCCT
CGGTCAATGCGTCCTCACGGAAGGCACCGCGCCGCCTGGCCTCGGTGGGCGTCACTTCCTCGCTGCGCTC
AAGTGCGCGGTACAGGGTCGAGCGATGCACGCCAAGCAGTGCAGCCGCCTCTTTCACGGTGCGGCCTTCC
TGGTCGATCAGCTCGCGGGCGTGCGCGATCTGTGCCGGGGTGAGGGTAGGGCGGGGGCCAAACTTCACGC
CTCGGGCCTTGGCGGCCTCGCGCCCGCTCCGGGTGCGGTCGATGATTAGGGAACGCTCGAACTCGGCAAT
GCCGGCGAACACGGTCAACACCATGCGGCCGGCCGGCGTGGTGGTGTCGGCCCACGGCTCTGCCAGGCTA
CGCAGGCCCGCGCCGGCCTCCTGGATGCGCTCGGCAATGTCCAGTAGGTCGCGGGTGCTGCGGGCCAGGC
GGTCTAGCCTGGTCACTGTCACAACGTCGCCAGGGCGTAGGTGGTCAAGCATCCTGGCCAGCTCCGGGCG
GTCGCGCCTGGTGCCGGTGATCTTCTCGGAAAACAGCTTGGTGCAGCCGGCCGCGTGCAGTTCGGCCCGT
TGGTTGGTCAAGTCCTGGTCGTCGGTGCTGACGCGGGCATAGCCCAGCAGGCCAGCGGCGGCGCTCTTGT
TCATGGCGTAATGTCTCCGGTTCTAGTCGCAAGTATTCTACTTTATGCGACTAAAACACGCGACAAGAAA
ACGCCAGGAAAAGGGCAGGGCGGCAGCCTGTCGCGTAACTTAGGACTTGTGCGACATGTCGTTTTCAGAA
GACGGCTGCACTGAACGTCAGAAGCCGACTGCACTATAGCAGCGGAGGGGTTGGATCAAAGTACTTTGAT
CCCGAGGGGAACCCTGTGGTTGGCATGCACATACAAATGGACGAACGGATAAACCTTTTCACGCCCTTTT
AAATATCCGATTATTCTAATAAACGCTCTTTTCTCTTAGGTTTACCCGCCAATATATCCTGTCAAACACT
GATAGTTTAAACTGAAGGCGGGAAACGACAATCTGATCCAAGCTCAAGCTGCTCTAGCATTCGCCATTCA
GGCTGCGCAACTGTTGGGAAGGGCGATCGGTGCGGGCCTCTTCGCTATTACGCCAGCTGGCGAAAGGGGG
ATGTGCTGCAAGGCGATTAAGTTGGGTAACGCCAGGGTTTTCCCAGTCACGACGTTGTAAAACGACGGCC
AGTGCCAAGCTTGCATGCCTGCAGGTCGACTCTAGAGGATCCCCGGGTACCGGGCCCCCCCTCGAGGCGC
GCCACGCGTAGTCTAGCTCAACAGAGCTTTTAACCCAAATTGGTACAATAGAATACAACTTTAGATCATA
ATTCTCAAAAGAAAGAGATTCCTTAGCTATTCTATCTGCCACTCCATTTCCTTCTCGGCTTGTATGCACA
AGCATAAAATCCTCAAACTTGCTAAGTAGATACTTTATGTCTTGGATAATTGGATTGAGACTTGACAAGC
ATAACTTTCATGTAACCAAAGACACAAGTTGCTGAGAATCCACCTCAAAAATGATCTTCCTATAATTGAA
TCGGGATAATGACAGCACAGCCCATCTAAGAGCCTCCACTTCTACTTCCAGCACGCTTCTTACTTTTACC
ACAGCTCTTGCACCTAACCATAACACCTTCCCTGTATGATCGCGAAGCACCCACCCTAAGCCACATTTTA
ATCCTTCTGTTGGCCATGCCCCATCAAAGTTGCACTTAACCCAAGATTGTGGTGGAGCTTCCCATGTTTC
TCGTCTGTCCCGACGGTGTTGTGGTTGGTGCTTTCCTTACATTCTGAGCCTCTTTCCTTCTAATCCACTC
ATCTGCATCTTCTTGTGTCCTTACTAATACCTCATTGGTTCCAAATTCCCTCCCTTTAAGCACCAGCTCG
TTTCTGTTCTTCCACAGCCTCCCAAGTATCCAAGGGACTAAAGCCTCCACATTCTTCAGATCAGGATATT
CTTGTTTAAGATGTTGAACTCTATGGAGGTTTGTATGAACTGATGATCTAGGACCGGATAAGTTCCCTTC
TTCATAGCGAACTTATTCAAAGAATGTTTTGTGTATCATTCTTGTTACATTGTTATTAATGAAAAAATAT
TATTGGTCATTGGACTGAACACGAGTGTTAAATATGGACCAGGCCCCAAATAAGATCCATTGATATATGA
ATTAAATAACAAGAATAAATCGAGTCACCAAACCACTTGCCTTTTTTAACGAGACTTGTTCACCAACTTG
ATACAAAAGTCATTATCCTATGCAAATCAATAATCATACAAAAATATCCAATAACACTAAAAAATTAAAA
GAAATGGATAATTTCACAATATGTTATACGATAAAGAAGTTACTTTTCCAAGAAATTCACTGATTTTATA
AGCCCACTTGCATTAGATAAATGGCAAAAAAAAACAAAAAGGAAAAGAAATAAAGCACGAAGAATTCTAG
AAAATACGAAATACGCTTCAATGCAGTGGGACCCACGGTTCAATTATTGCCAATTTTCAGCTCCACCGTA
TATTTAAAAAATAAAACGATAATGCTAAAAAAATATAAATCGTAACGATCGTTAAATCTCAACGGCTGGA
TCTTATGACGACCGTTAGAAATTGTGGTTGTCGACGAGTCAGTAATAAACGGCGTCAAAGTGGTTGCAGC
CGGCACACACGAGTCGTGTTTATCAACTCAAAGCACAAATACTTTTCCTCAACCTAAAAATAAGGCAATT
AGCCAAAAACAACTTTGCGTGTAAACAACGCTCAATACACGTGTCATTTTATTATTAGCTATTGCTTCAC
CGCCTTAGCTTTCTCGTGACCTAGTCGTCCTCGTCTTTTCTTCTTCTTCTTCTATAAAACAATACCCAAA
GAGCTCTTCTTCTTCACAATTCAGATTTCAATTTCTCAAAATCTTAAAAACTTTCTCTCAATTCTCTCTA
CCGTGATCAAGGTAAATTTCTGTGTTCCTTATTCTCTCAAAATCTTCGATTTTGTTTTCGTTCGATCCCA
ATTTCGTATATGTTCTTTGGTTTAGATTCTGTTAATCTTAGATCGAAGACGATTTTCTGGGTTTGATCGT
TAGATATCATCTTAATTCTCGATTAGGGTTTCATAGATATCATCCGATTTGTTCAAATAATTTGAGTTTT
GTCGAATAATTACTCTTCGATTTGTGATTTCTATCTAGATCTGGTGTTAGTTTCTAGTTTGTGCGATCGA
ATTTGTCGATTAATCTGAGTTTTTCTGATTAACAGACGCGTCCATGGTTGGGTACCAACAAATGGCTGGT
GGACTTAACGATATCTTCGAAGCTCAGAAGATTGAATGGCATGAGGATACTGGTGGATCTAGCATCCCCG
GACTTGAGGTTCTTTTCCAAGGACCTCTCGAGCCTTATAAATGCCCTGAGTGTGGAAAATCTTTCTCTCA
ATCTGGAGATCTTAGGAGGCACCAAAGGACCCATACCGGTGAAAAACCTTATAAATGCCCTGAGTGTGGA
AAATCATTCAGTAGGAGTGATCATCTTACCACCCATCAGAGGACCCATACTGGTGAAAAACCTTATAAAT
GCCCTGAGTGTGGAAAATCATTCTCACAATCTTCATCTCTTGTTAGGCATCAGAGGACTCATACCGGAGA
AAAACCTTATAAATGCCCTGAGTGTGGAAAATCATTCTCAACATCTGGAAACCTTGTTAGGCACCAAAGG
ACCCATACTGGTGAAAAACCTTATAAATGCCCTGAGTGTGGAAAATCATTCTCTCAGAGAGCAAACCTTA
GGGCTCATCAAAGGACACACACTGGAGAAAAACCTTATAAATGCCCTGAGTGTGGAAAATCTTTCTCTAG
GAGTGATAAGCTCACCGAGCATCAAAGGACTCACACCGGACTCGAGGACTACAAAGACGATGACGACAAA
GACTACAAAGACGATGACGACAAAGACTACAAAGACGATGACGACAAAAAGCTTGATATCGCCATGGGGG
GCGCGCCAAGCTATCAAACAAGTTTGTACAAAAAAGCAGGCTCCGCGGCCGCCCCCTTCACCCTAGACCC
TTTGCCTGCTGCTGCTGCCGCTGTGAGCAAAGGCGAAGAGCTGTTCACCGGCGTGGTGCCCATCCTGGTG
GAGCTGGACGGCGACGTGAACGGCCACAAGTTCAGCGTGAGCGGCGAGGGCGAGGGCGACGCCACCTACG
GCAAGCTGACCCTGAAGCTGCTGTGCACCACCGGCAAGCTGCCCGTGCCCTGGCCCACCCTGGTGACCAC
CCTGGGCTACGGCGTGCAGTGCTTCGCCCGGTACCCCGACCACATGAAGCAGCACGACTTCTTCAAGAGC
GCCATGCCCGAGGGCTACGTGCAGGAGCGGACCATCTTCTTCAAGGACGACGGCAACTACAAGACCCGGG
CCGAGGTGAAGTTCGAGGGCGACACCCTGGTGAACCGGATCGAGCTGAAGGGCATCGACTTCAAGGAGGA
CGGCAACATCCTGGGCCACAAGCTGGAGTACAACTACAACAGCCACAACGTGTACATCACCGCCGACAAG
CAGAAGAACGGCATCAAGGCCAACTTCAAGATCCGGCACAACATCGAGGACGGCGGCGTGCAGCTGGCCG
ACCACTACCAGCAGAACACCCCCATCGGCGACGGCCCCGTGCTGCTGCCCGACAACCACTACCTGAGCTA
CCAGAGCGCCCTGTTCAAGGACCCCAACGAGAAGCGGGACCACATGGTGCTGCTGGAGTTCCTGACCGCC
GCCGGCATCACCGAGGGCATGAACGAGCTCTATAATTAGAAGGGTGGGCGCGCCGACCCAGCTTTCTTGT
ACAAAGTGGTTCGATAATTCTTAATTAACTAGTTCTAGAGCGGCCGCCACCGCGGTGGAGCTCCTAGGTG
AGTCTAGAGAGTTAATTAAGACCCGGGACTAGTCCCTAGAGTCCTGCTTTAATGAGATATGCGAGACGCC
TATGATCGCATGATATTTGCTTTCAATTCTGTTGTGCACGTTGTAAAAAACCTGAGCATGTGTAGCTCAG
ATCCTTACCGCCGGTTTCGGTTCATTCTAATGAATATATCACCCGTTACTATCGTATTTTTATGAATAAT
ATTCTCCGTTCAATTTACTGATTGTACCCTACTACTTATATGTACAATATTAAAATGAAAACAATATATT
GTGCTGAATAGGTTTATAGCGACATCTATGATAGAGCGCCACAATAACAAACAATTGCGTTTTATTATTA
CAAATCCAATTTTAAAAAAAGCGGCAGAACCGGTCAAACCTAAAAGACTGATTACATAAATCTTATTCAA
ATTTCAAAAGTGCCCCAGGGGCTAGTATCTACGACACACCGAGCGGCGAACTAATAACGCTCACTGAAGG
GAACTCCGGTTCCCCGCCGGCGCGCATGGGTGAGATTCCTTGAAGTTGAGTATTGGCCGTCCGCTCTACC
GAAAGTTACGGGCACCATTCAACCCGGTCCAGCACGGCGGCCGGGTAACCGACTTGCTGCCCCGAGAATT
ATGCAGCATTTTTTTGGTGTATGTGGGCCCCAAATGAAGTGCAGGTCAAACCTTGACAGTGACGACAAAT
CGTTGGGCGGGTCCAGGGCGAATTTTGCGACGAGCTCGAATTCGTAATCATGTCATAGCTGTTTCCTGTG
TGAAATTGTTATCCGCTCACAATTCCACACAACATACGAGCCGGAAGCATAAAGTGTAAAGCCTGGGGTG
CCTAATGAGTGAGCTAACTCACATTAATTGCGTTGCGCTCACTGCCCGCTTTCCAGTCGGGAAACCTGTC
GTGCCAGCTGCATTAATGAATCGGCCAACGCGCGGGGAGAGGCGGTTTGCGTATTGGCTAGAGCAGCTTG
CCAACATGGTGGAGCACGACACTCTCGTCTACTCCAAGAATATCAAAGATACAGTCTCAGAAGACCAAAG
GGCTATTGAGACTTTTCAACAAAGGGTAATATCGGGAAACCTCCTCGGATTCCATTGCCCAGCTATCTGT
CACTTCATCAAAAGGACAGTAGAAAAGGAAGGTGGCACCTACAAATGCCATCATTGCGATAAAGGAAAGG
CTATCGTTCAAGATGCCTCTGCCGACAGTGGTCCCAAAGATGGACCCCCACCCACGAGGAGCATCGTGGA
AAAAGAAGACGTTCCAACCACGTCTTCAAAGCAAGTGGATTGATGTGAACATGGTGGAGCACGACACTCT
CGTCTACTCCAAGAATATCAAAGATACAGTCTCAGAAGACCAAAGGGCTATTGAGACTTTTCAACAAAGG
GTAATATCGGGAAACCTCCTCGGATTCCATTGCCCAGCTATCTGTCACTTCATCAAAAGGACAGTAGAAA
AGGAAGGTGGCACCTACAAATGCCATCATTGCGATAAAGGAAAGGCTATCGTTCAAGATGCCTCTGCCGA
CAGTGGTCCCAAAGATGGACCCCCACCCACGAGGAGCATCGTGGAAAAAGAAGACGTTCCAACCACGTCT
TCAAAGCAAGTGGATTGATGTGATATCTCCACTGACGTAAGGGATGACGCACAATCCCACTATCCTTCGC
AAGACCCTTCCTCTATATAAGGAAGTTCATTTCATTTGGAGAGGACACGCTGAAATCACCAGTCTCTCTC
TACAAATCTATCTCTCTCGAGTCTACCATGAGCCCAGAACGACGCCCGGCCGACATCCGCCGTGCCACCG
AGGCGGACATGCCGGCGGTCTGCACCATCGTCAACCACTACATCGAGACAAGCACGGTCAACTTCCGTAC
CGAGCCGCAGGAACCGCAGGAGTGGACGGACGACCTCGTCCGTCTGCGGGAGCGCTATCCCTGGCTCGTC
GCCGAGGTGGACGGCGAGGTCGCCGGCATCGCCTACGCGGGCCCCTGGAAGGCACGCAACGCCTACGACT
GGACGGCCGAGTCGACCGTGTACGTCTCCCCCCGCCACCAGCGGACGGGACTGGGCTCCACGCTCTACAC
CCACCTGCTGAAGTCCCTGGAGGCACAGGGCTTCAAGAGCGTGGTCGCTGTCATCGGGCTGCCCAACGAC
CCGAGCGTGCGCATGCACGAGGCGCTCGGATATGCCCCCCGCGGCATGCTGCGGGCGGCCGGCTTCAAGC
ACGGGAACTGGCATGACGTGGGTTTCTGGCAGCTGGACTTCAGCCTGCCGGTACCGCCCCGTCCGGTCCT
GCCCGTCACCGAGATTTGACTCGAGTTTCTCCATAATAATGTGTGAGTAGTTCCCAGATAAGGGAATTAG
GGTTCCTATAGGGTTTCGCTCATGTGTTGAGCATATAAGAAACCCTTAGTATGTATTTGTATTTGTAAAA
TACTTCTATCAATAAAATTTCTAATTCCTAAAACCAAAATCCAGTACTAAAATCCAGATCCCCCGAATTA
ATTCGGCGTTAATTCAGTACATTAAAAACGTCCGCAATGTGTTATTAAGTTGTCTAAGCGTCAATTTGTT
TACACCACAATATATCCTGCCACCAGCCAGCCAACAGCTCCCCGACCGGCAGCTCGGCACAAAATCACCA
CTCGATACAGGCAGCCCATCAGTCCGGGACGGCGTCAGCGGGAGAGCCGTTGTAAGGCGGCAGACTTTGC
TCATGTTACCGATGCTATTCGGAAGAACGGCAACTAAGCTGCCGGGTTTGAAACACGGATGATCTCGCGG
AGGGTAGCATGTTGATTGTAACGATGACAGAGCGTTGCTGCCTGTGATCACCGCGGTTTCAAAATCGGCT
CCGTCGATACTATGTTATACGCCAACTTTGAAAACAACTTTGAAAAAGCTGTTTTCTGGTATTTAAGGTT
TTAGAATGCAAGGAACAGTGAATTGGAGTTCGTCTTGTTATAATTAGCTTCTTGGGGTATCTTTAAATAC
TGTAGAAAAGAGGAAGGAAATAATAAATGGCTAAAATGAGAATATCACCGGAATTGAAAAAACTGATCGA
AAAATACCGCTGCGTAAAAGATACGGAAGGAATGTCTCCTGCTAAGGTATATAAGCTGGTGGGAGAAAAT
GAAAACCTATATTTAAAAATGACGGACAGCCGGTATAAAGGGACCACCTATGATGTGGAACGGGAAAAGG
ACATGATGCTATGGCTGGAAGGAAAGCTGCCTGTTCCAAAGGTCCTGCACTTTGAACGGCATGATGGCTG
GAGCAATCTGCTCATGAGTGAGGCCGATGGCGTCCTTTGCTCGGAAGAGTATGAAGATGAACAAAGCCCT
GAAAAGATTATCGAGCTGTATGCGGAGTGCATCAGGCTCTTTCACTCCATCGACATATCGGATTGTCCCT
ATACGAATAGCTTAGACAGCCGCTTAGCCGAATTGGATTACTTACTGAATAACGATCTGGCCGATGTGGA
TTGCGAAAACTGGGAAGAAGACACTCCATTTAAAGATCCGCGCGAGCTGTATGATTTTTTAAAGACGGAA
AAGCCCGAAGAGGAACTTGTCTTTTCCCACGGCGACCTGGGAGACAGCAACATCTTTGTGAAAGATGGCA
AAGTAAGTGGCTTTATTGATCTTGGGAGAAGCGGCAGGGCGGACAAGTGGTATGACATTGCCTTCTGCGT
CCGGTCGATCAGGGAGGATATCGGGGAAGAACAGTATGTCGAGCTATTTTTTGACTTACTGGGGATCAAG
CCTGATTGGGAGAAAATAAAATATTATATTTTACTGGATGAATTGTTTTAGTACCTAGAATGCATGACCA
AAATCCCTTAACGTGAGTTTTCGTTCCACTGAGCGTCAGACCCCGTAGAAAAGATCAAAGGATCTTCTTG
AGATCCTTTTTTTCTGCGCGTAATCTGCTGCTTGCAAACAAAAAAACCACCGCTACCAGCGGTGGTTTGT
TTGCCGGATCAAGAGCTACCAACTCTTTTTCCGAAGGTAACTGGCTTCAGCAGAGCGCAGATACCAAATA
CTGTCCTTCTAGTGTAGCCGTAGTTAGGCCACCACTTCAAGAACTCTGTAGCACCGCCTACATACCTCGC
TCTGCTAATCCTGTTACCAGTGGCTGCTGCCAGTGGCGATAAGTCGTGTCTTACCGGGTTGGACTCAAGA
CGATAGTTACCGGATAAGGCGCAGCGGTCGGGCTGAACGGGGGGTTCGTGCACACAGCCCAGCTTGGAGC
GAACGACCTACACCGAACTGAGATACCTACAGCGTGAGCTATGAGAAAGCGCCACGCTTCCCGAAGGGAG
AAAGGCGGACAGGTATCCGGTAAGCGGCAGGGTCGGAACAGGAGAGCGCACGAGGGAGCTTCCAGGGGGA
AACGCCTGGTATCTTTATAGTCCTGTCGGGTTTCGCCACCTCTGACTTGAGCGTCGATTTTTGTGATGCT
CGTCAGGGGGGCGGAGCCTATGGAAAAACGCCAGCAACGCGGCCTTTTTACGGTTCCTGGCCTTTTGCTG
GCCTTTTGCTCACATGTTCTTTCCTGCGTTATCCCCTGATTCTGTGGATAACCGTATTACCGCCTTTGAG
TGAGCTGATACCGCTCGCCGCAGCCGAACGACCGAGCGCAGCGAGTCAGTGAGCGAGGAAGCGGAAGAGC
GCCTGATGCGGTATTTTCTCCTTACGCATCTGTGCGGTATTTCACACCGCATATGGTGCACTCTCAGTAC
AATCTGCTCTGATGCCGCATAGTTAAGCCAGTATACACTCCGCTATCGCTACGTGACTGGGTCATGGCTG
CGCCCCGACACCCGCCAACACCCGCTGACGCGCCCTGACGGGCTTGTCTGCTCCCGGCATCCGCTTACAG
ACAAGCTGTGACCGTCTCCGGGAGCTGCATGTGTCAGAGGTTTTCACCGTCATCACCGAAACGCGCGAGG
CAGGGTGCCTTGATGTGGGCGCCTTATTTGCCGACTACCTTGGTGATCTCGCCTTTCACGTAGTGGACAA
ATTCTTCCAACTGATCTGCGCGCGAGGCCAAGCGATCTTCTTCTTGTCCAAGATAAGCCTGTCTAGCTTC
AAGTATGACGGGCTGATACTGGGCCGGCAGGCGCTCCATTGCCCAGTCGGCAGCGACATCCTTCGGCGCG
ATTTTGCCGGTTACTGCGCTGTACCAAATGCGGGACAACGTAAGCACTACATTTCGCTCATCGCCAGCCC
AGTCGGGCGGCGAGTTCCATAGCGTTAAGGTTTCATTTAGCGCCTCAAATAGATCCTGTTCAGGAACCGG
ATCAAAGAGTTCCTCCGCCGCTGGACCTACCAAGGCAACGCTATGTTCTCTTGCTTTTGTCAGCAAGATA
GCCAGATCAATGTCGATCGTGGCTGGCTCGAAGATACCTGCAAGAATGTCATTGCGCTGCCATTCTCCAA
ATTGCAGTTCGCGCTTAGCTGGATAACGCCACGGAATGATGTCGTCGTGCACAACAATGGTGACTTCTAC
AGCGCGGAGAATCTCGCTCTCTCCAGGGGAAGCCGAAGTTTCCAAAAGGTCGTTGATCAAAGCTCGCCGC
GTTGTTTCATCAAGCCTTACGGTCACCGTAACCAGCAAATCAATATCACTGTGTGGCTTCAGGCCGCCAT
CCACTGCGGAGCCGTACAAATGTACGGCCAGCAACGTCGGTTCGAGATGGCGCTCGATGACGCCAACTAC
CTCTGATAGTTGAGTCGATACTTCGGCGATCACCGCTTCCCTCAT
