[The description below was written by a language model from this plasmid's Addgene catalogue record.]
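Description:
pUBQ10::ZF108_3xFLAG_YPet is a plant expression construct built on the pMDC123 backbone, a vector of the kind used for introducing transgenes into plants. It is propagated in standard E. coli cloning strains under spectinomycin selection, and transformed plants are selected with Basta (glufosinate herbicide resistance). The copy number in bacteria is recorded as unknown. No feature table is supplied, so origins of replication, T-DNA borders, terminators and the exact arrangement of the cassette cannot be described from the record.

The payload is an insert of about 4.4 kb, listed as part Arabidopsis thaliana and part synthetic, in which the UBQ10 promoter drives ZF108 fused to a 3xFLAG epitope tag and the yellow fluorescent protein YPet. UBQ10 is a ubiquitin gene promoter widely used for broad, constitutive expression in plants. ZF108 is an engineered zinc finger DNA-binding protein that targets the promoter of the FWA gene in Arabidopsis. The 3xFLAG tag allows detection or immunoprecipitation of the fusion with anti-FLAG antibodies, while YPet provides a fluorescent readout of expression and localisation.

The construct carries the targeting module joined to a fluorescent protein rather than to an enzymatic effector. Because it was deposited with work on targeted DNA demethylation using the human TET1 catalytic domain, it plausibly serves as a non-catalytic control for zinc finger binding at FWA, although the record does not state this role explicitly. More generally, it offers a way to express a tagged, visualisable FWA-targeting zinc finger in Arabidopsis for synthetic biology and epigenome-targeting experiments.
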