Addgene plasmid #106441: pUBQ10::ZF108_3xFLAG_YPet
Purpose: pUBQ10 driven Zinc Finger YPet fusion that targets the FWA promoter in arabidopsis
Depositing lab: Steven Jacobsen. Depositing organization: University of California, Los Angeles (UCLA). Publication: Targeted DNA demethylation of the Arabidopsis genome using the human TET1 catalytic domain. Gallego-Bartolome J, Gardiner J, Liu W, Papikian A, Ghoshal B, Kuo HY, Zhao JM, Segal DJ, Jacobsen SE. Proc Natl Acad Sci U S A. 2018 Feb 27;115(9):E2125-E2134. doi: 10.1073/pnas.1716945115. Epub 2018 Feb 14. PubMed 29444862.
Backbone
  Vector backbone: pMDC123
  Vector type: Plant Expression, Synthetic Biology
  Selectable markers: Basta
Growth in bacteria
  Bacterial resistance: Spectinomycin, 50 μg/mL
  Growth temperature: 37°C
  Growth strain: DH5alpha
  Copy number: Unknown
Gene/Insert
  Gene/Insert name: ZF108_3xFLAG_YPet
  Species: A. thaliana (mustard weed), Synthetic
  Insert size (bp): 4368
Terms and licenses: Academic/Nonprofit Terms; Industry Terms: Not Available to Industry
How to cite: pUBQ10::ZF108_3xFLAG_YPet was a gift from Steven Jacobsen (Addgene plasmid # 106441 ; http://n2t.net/addgene:106441 ; RRID:Addgene_106441)
