>Addgene plasmid #106441 | pUBQ10::ZF108_3xFLAG_YPet | depositor partial sequence | sequence record 201770 | UBQ10::ZF108_3xFlag_YPet
AGTCTAGCTCAACAGAGCTTTTAACCCAAATTGGTACAATAGAATACAACTTTAGATCATAATTCTCAAA
AGAAAGAGATTCCTTAGCTATTCTATCTGCCACTCCATTTCCTTCTCGGCTTGTATGCACAAGCATAAAA
TCCTCAAACTTGCTAAGTAGATACTTTATGTCTTGGATAATTGGATTGAGACTTGACAAGCATAACTTTC
ATGTAACCAAAGACACAAGTTGCTGAGAATCCACCTCAAAAATGATCTTCCTATAATTGAATCGGGATAA
TGACAGCACAGCCCATCTAAGAGCCTCCACTTCTACTTCCAGCACGCTTCTTACTTTTACCACAGCTCTT
GCACCTAACCATAACACCTTCCCTGTATGATCGCGAAGCACCCACCCTAAGCCACATTTTAATCCTTCTG
TTGGCCATGCCCCATCAAAGTTGCACTTAACCCAAGATTGTGGTGGAGCTTCCCATGTTTCTCGTCTGTC
CCGACGGTGTTGTGGTTGGTGCTTTCCTTACATTCTGAGCCTCTTTCCTTCTAATCCACTCATCTGCATC
TTCTTGTGTCCTTACTAATACCTCATTGGTTCCAAATTCCCTCCCTTTAAGCACCAGCTCGTTTCTGTTC
TTCCACAGCCTCCCAAGTATCCAAGGGACTAAAGCCTCCACATTCTTCAGATCAGGATATTCTTGTTTAA
GATGTTGAACTCTATGGAGGTTTGTATGAACTGATGATCTAGGACCGGATAAGTTCCCTTCTTCATAGCG
AACTTATTCAAAGAATGTTTTGTGTATCATTCTTGTTACATTGTTATTAATGAAAAAATATTATTGGTCA
TTGGACTGAACACGAGTGTTAAATATGGACCAGGCCCCAAATAAGATCCATTGATATATGAATTAAATAA
CAAGAATAAATCGAGTCACCAAACCACTTGCCTTTTTTAACGAGACTTGTTCACCAACTTGATACAAAAG
TCATTATCCTATGCAAATCAATAATCATACAAAAATATCCAATAACACTAAAAAATTAAAAGAAATGGAT
AATTTCACAATATGTTATACGATAAAGAAGTTACTTTTCCAAGAAATTCACTGATTTTATAAGCCCACTT
GCATTAGATAAATGGCAAAAAAAAACAAAAAGGAAAAGAAATAAAGCACGAAGAATTCTAGAAAATACGA
AATACGCTTCAATGCAGTGGGACCCACGGTTCAATTATTGCCAATTTTCAGCTCCACCGTATATTTAAAA
AATAAAACGATAATGCTAAAAAAATATAAATCGTAACGATCGTTAAATCTCAACGGCTGGATCTTATGAC
GACCGTTAGAAATTGTGGTTGTCGACGAGTCAGTAATAAACGGCGTCAAAGTGGTTGCAGCCGGCACACA
CGAGTCGTGTTTATCAACTCAAAGCACAAATACTTTTCCTCAACCTAAAAATAAGGCAATTAGCCAAAAA
CAACTTTGCGTGTAAACAACGCTCAATACACGTGTCATTTTATTATTAGCTATTGCTTCACCGCCTTAGC
TTTCTCGTGACCTAGTCGTCCTCGTCTTTTCTTCTTCTTCTTCTATAAAACAATACCCAAAGAGCTCTTC
TTCTTCACAATTCAGATTTCAATTTCTCAAAATCTTAAAAACTTTCTCTCAATTCTCTCTACCGTGATCA
AGGTAAATTTCTGTGTTCCTTATTCTCTCAAAATCTTCGATTTTGTTTTCGTTCGATCCCAATTTCGTAT
ATGTTCTTTGGTTTAGATTCTGTTAATCTTAGATCGAAGACGATTTTCTGGGTTTGATCGTTAGATATCA
TCTTAATTCTCGATTAGGGTTTCATAGATATCATCCGATTTGTTCAAATAATTTGAGTTTTGTCGAATAA
TTACTCTTCGATTTGTGATTTCTATCTAGATCTGGTGTTAGTTTCTAGTTTGTGCGATCGAATTTGTCGA
TTAATCTGAGTTTTTCTGATTAACAGACGCGTCCATGGTTGGGTACCAACAAATGGCTGGTGGACTTAAC
GATATCTTCGAAGCTCAGAAGATTGAATGGCATGAGGATACTGGTGGATCTAGCATCCCCGGACTTGAGG
TTCTTTTCCAAGGACCTCTCGAGCCTTATAAATGCCCTGAGTGTGGAAAATCTTTCTCTCAATCTGGAGA
TCTTAGGAGGCACCAAAGGACCCATACCGGTGAAAAACCTTATAAATGCCCTGAGTGTGGAAAATCATTC
AGTAGGAGTGATCATCTTACCACCCATCAGAGGACCCATACTGGTGAAAAACCTTATAAATGCCCTGAGT
GTGGAAAATCATTCTCACAATCTTCATCTCTTGTTAGGCATCAGAGGACTCATACCGGAGAAAAACCTTA
TAAATGCCCTGAGTGTGGAAAATCATTCTCAACATCTGGAAACCTTGTTAGGCACCAAAGGACCCATACT
GGTGAAAAACCTTATAAATGCCCTGAGTGTGGAAAATCATTCTCTCAGAGAGCAAACCTTAGGGCTCATC
AAAGGACACACACTGGAGAAAAACCTTATAAATGCCCTGAGTGTGGAAAATCTTTCTCTAGGAGTGATAA
GCTCACCGAGCATCAAAGGACTCACACCGGACTCGAGGACTACAAAGACGATGACGACAAAGACTACAAA
GACGATGACGACAAAGACTACAAAGACGATGACGACAAAAAGCTTGATATCGCCATGGGGGGCGCGCCAA
GCTATCAAACAAGTTTGTACAAAAAAGCAGGCTCCGCGGCCGCCCCCTTCACCCTAGACCCTTTGCCTGC
TGCTGCTGCCGCTGTGAGCAAAGGCGAAGAGCTGTTCACCGGCGTGGTGCCCATCCTGGTGGAGCTGGAC
GGCGACGTGAACGGCCACAAGTTCAGCGTGAGCGGCGAGGGCGAGGGCGACGCCACCTACGGCAAGCTGA
CCCTGAAGCTGCTGTGCACCACCGGCAAGCTGCCCGTGCCCTGGCCCACCCTGGTGACCACCCTGGGCTA
CGGCGTGCAGTGCTTCGCCCGGTACCCCGACCACATGAAGCAGCACGACTTCTTCAAGAGCGCCATGCCC
GAGGGCTACGTGCAGGAGCGGACCATCTTCTTCAAGGACGACGGCAACTACAAGACCCGGGCCGAGGTGA
AGTTCGAGGGCGACACCCTGGTGAACCGGATCGAGCTGAAGGGCATCGACTTCAAGGAGGACGGCAACAT
CCTGGGCCACAAGCTGGAGTACAACTACAACAGCCACAACGTGTACATCACCGCCGACAAGCAGAAGAAC
GGCATCAAGGCCAACTTCAAGATCCGGCACAACATCGAGGACGGCGGCGTGCAGCTGGCCGACCACTACC
AGCAGAACACCCCCATCGGCGACGGCCCCGTGCTGCTGCCCGACAACCACTACCTGAGCTACCAGAGCGC
CCTGTTCAAGGACCCCAACGAGAAGCGGGACCACATGGTGCTGCTGGAGTTCCTGACCGCCGCCGGCATC
ACCGAGGGCATGAACGAGCTCTATAATTAGAAGGGTGGGCGCGCCGACCCAGCTTTCTTGTACAAAGTGG
TTCGATAATTCCTTAATTAACTAGTTCTAGAGCGGCCGCCACCGCGGTGGAGCTCCTAGGTGAGTCTAGA
GAGTTAATTAAGACCCGGGACTAGTCCCTAGAGTCCTGCTTTAATGAGATATGCGAGACGCCTATGATCG
CATGATATTTGCTTTCAATTCTGTTGTGCACGTTGTAAAAAACCTGAGCATGTGTAGCTCAGATCCTTAC
CGCCGGTTTCGGTTCATTCTAATGAATATATCACCCGTTACTATCGTATTTTTATGAATAATATTCTCCG
TTCAATTTACTGATTGTACCCTACTACTTATATGTACAATATTAAAATGAAAACAATATATTGTGCTGAA
TAGGTTTATAGCGACATCTATGATAGAGCGCCACAATAACAAACAATTGCGTTTTATTATTACAAATCCA
ATTTTAAAAAAAGCGGCAGAACCGGTCAAACCTAAAAGACTGATTACATAAATCTTATTCAAATTTCAAA
AGTGCCCCAGGGGCTAGTATCTACGACACACCGAGCGGCGAACTAATAACGCTCACTGAAGGGAACTCCG
GTTCCCCGCCGGCGCGCATGGGTGAGATTCCTTGAAGTTGAGTATTGGCCGTCCGCTCTACCGAAAGTTA
CGGGCACCATTCAACCCGGTCCAGCACGGCGGCCGGGTAACCGACTTGCTGCCCCGAGAATTATGCAGCA
TTTTTTTGGTGTATGTGGGCCCCAAATGAAGTGCAGGTCAAACCTTGACAGTGACGACAAATCGTTGGGC
GGGTCCAGGGCGAATTTTGCGACGAGCT
