>Addgene plasmid #106441 | pUBQ10::ZF108_3xFLAG_YPet | depositor partial sequence | sequence record 201771 | pUBQ10
AGTCTAGCTCAACAGAGCTTTTAACCCAAATTGGTACAATAGAATACAACTTTAGATCATAATTCTCAAA
AGAAAGAGATTCCTTAGCTATTCTATCTGCCACTCCATTTCCTTCTCGGCTTGTATGCACAAGCATAAAA
TCCTCAAACTTGCTAAGTAGATACTTTATGTCTTGGATAATTGGATTGAGACTTGACAAGCATAACTTTC
ATGTAACCAAAGACACAAGTTGCTGAGAATCCACCTCAAAAATGATCTTCCTATAATTGAATCGGGATAA
TGACAGCACAGCCCATCTAAGAGCCTCCACTTCTACTTCCAGCACGCTTCTTACTTTTACCACAGCTCTT
GCACCTAACCATAACACCTTCCCTGTATGATCGCGAAGCACCCACCCTAAGCCACATTTTAATCCTTCTG
TTGGCCATGCCCCATCAAAGTTGCACTTAACCCAAGATTGTGGTGGAGCTTCCCATGTTTCTCGTCTGTC
CCGACGGTGTTGTGGTTGGTGCTTTCCTTACATTCTGAGCCTCTTTCCTTCTAATCCACTCATCTGCATC
TTCTTGTGTCCTTACTAATACCTCATTGGTTCCAAATTCCCTCCCTTTAAGCACCAGCTCGTTTCTGTTC
TTCCACAGCCTCCCAAGTATCCAAGGGACTAAAGCCTCCACATTCTTCAGATCAGGATATTCTTGTTTAA
GATGTTGAACTCTATGGAGGTTTGTATGAACTGATGATCTAGGACCGGATAAGTTCCCTTCTTCATAGCG
AACTTATTCAAAGAATGTTTTGTGTATCATTCTTGTTACATTGTTATTAATGAAAAAATATTATTGGTCA
TTGGACTGAACACGAGTGTTAAATATGGACCAGGCCCCAAATAAGATCCATTGATATATGAATTAAATAA
CAAGAATAAATCGAGTCACCAAACCACTTGCCTTTTTTAACGAGACTTGTTCACCAACTTGATACAAAAG
TCATTATCCTATGCAAATCAATAATCATACAAAAATATCCAATAACACTAAAAAATTAAAAGAAATGGAT
AATTTCACAATATGTTATACGATAAAGAAGTTACTTTTCCAAGAAATTCACTGATTTTATAAGCCCACTT
GCATTAGATAAATGGCAAAAAAAAACAAAAAGGAAAAGAAATAAAGCACGAAGAATTCTAGAAAATACGA
AATACGCTTCAATGCAGTGGGACCCACGGTTCAATTATTGCCAATTTTCAGCTCCACCGTATATTTAAAA
AATAAAACGATAATGCTAAAAAAATATAAATCGTAACGATCGTTAAATCTCAACGGCTGGATCTTATGAC
GACCGTTAGAAATTGTGGTTGTCGACGAGTCAGTAATAAACGGCGTCAAAGTGGTTGCAGCCGGCACACA
CGAGTCGTGTTTATCAACTCAAAGCACAAATACTTTTCCTCAACCTAAAAATAAGGCAATTAGCCAAAAA
CAACTTTGCGTGTAAACAACGCTCAATACACGTGTCATTTTATTATTAGCTATTGCTTCACCGCCTTAGC
TTTCTCGTGACCTAGTCGTCCTCGTCTTTTCTTCTTCTTCTTCTATAAAACAATACCCAAAGAGCTCTTC
TTCTTCACAATTCAGATTTCAATTTCTCAAAATCTTAAAAACTTTCTCTCAATTCTCTCTACCGTGATCA
AGGTAAATTTCTGTGTTCCTTATTCTCTCAAAATCTTCGATTTTGTTTTCGTTCGATCCCAATTTCGTAT
ATGTTCTTTGGTTTAGATTCTGTTAATCTTAGATCGAAGACGATTTTCTGGGTTTGATCGTTAGATATCA
TCTTAATTCTCGATTAGGGTTTCATAGATATCATCCGATTTGTTCAAATAATTTGAGTTTTGTCGAATAA
TTACTCTTCGATTTGTGATTTCTATCTAGATCTGGTGTTAGTTTCTAGTTTGTGCGATCGAATTTGTCGA
TTAATCTGAGTTTTTCTGATTAACAGACGCGTCC
