>Addgene plasmid #106441 | pUBQ10::ZF108_3xFLAG_YPet | depositor partial sequence | sequence record 201772 | BLRP_ZF108
ATGGTTGGGTACCAACAAATGGCTGGTGGACTTAACGATATCTTCGAAGCTCAGAAGATTGAATGGCATG
AGGATACTGGTGGATCTAGCATCCCCGGACTTGAGGTTCTTTTCCAAGGACCTCTCGAGCCTTATAAATG
CCCTGAGTGTGGAAAATCTTTCTCTCAATCTGGAGATCTTAGGAGGCACCAAAGGACCCATACCGGTGAA
AAACCTTATAAATGCCCTGAGTGTGGAAAATCATTCAGTAGGAGTGATCATCTTACCACCCATCAGAGGA
CCCATACTGGTGAAAAACCTTATAAATGCCCTGAGTGTGGAAAATCATTCTCACAATCTTCATCTCTTGT
TAGGCATCAGAGGACTCATACCGGAGAAAAACCTTATAAATGCCCTGAGTGTGGAAAATCATTCTCAACA
TCTGGAAACCTTGTTAGGCACCAAAGGACCCATACTGGTGAAAAACCTTATAAATGCCCTGAGTGTGGAA
AATCATTCTCTCAGAGAGCAAACCTTAGGGCTCATCAAAGGACACACACTGGAGAAAAACCTTATAAATG
CCCTGAGTGTGGAAAATCTTTCTCTAGGAGTGATAAGCTCACCGAGCATCAAAGGACTCACACCGGAC
