>Addgene plasmid #106441 | pUBQ10::ZF108_3xFLAG_YPet | depositor partial sequence | sequence record 201773 | 3xFLAG
TCGAGGACTACAAAGACGATGACGACAAAGACTACAAAGACGATGACGACAAAGACTACAAAGACGATGA
CGACAAAAAGCTTGATATCGCCATGGG
