>Addgene plasmid #106441 | pUBQ10::ZF108_3xFLAG_YPet | depositor partial sequence | sequence record 201774 | YPet
CTAGACCCTTTGCCTGCTGCTGCTGCCGCTGTGAGCAAAGGCGAAGAGCTGTTCACCGGCGTGGTGCCCA
TCCTGGTGGAGCTGGACGGCGACGTGAACGGCCACAAGTTCAGCGTGAGCGGCGAGGGCGAGGGCGACGC
CACCTACGGCAAGCTGACCCTGAAGCTGCTGTGCACCACCGGCAAGCTGCCCGTGCCCTGGCCCACCCTG
GTGACCACCCTGGGCTACGGCGTGCAGTGCTTCGCCCGGTACCCCGACCACATGAAGCAGCACGACTTCT
TCAAGAGCGCCATGCCCGAGGGCTACGTGCAGGAGCGGACCATCTTCTTCAAGGACGACGGCAACTACAA
GACCCGGGCCGAGGTGAAGTTCGAGGGCGACACCCTGGTGAACCGGATCGAGCTGAAGGGCATCGACTTC
AAGGAGGACGGCAACATCCTGGGCCACAAGCTGGAGTACAACTACAACAGCCACAACGTGTACATCACCG
CCGACAAGCAGAAGAACGGCATCAAGGCCAACTTCAAGATCCGGCACAACATCGAGGACGGCGGCGTGCA
GCTGGCCGACCACTACCAGCAGAACACCCCCATCGGCGACGGCCCCGTGCTGCTGCCCGACAACCACTAC
CTGAGCTACCAGAGCGCCCTGTTCAAGGACCCCAACGAGAAGCGGGACCACATGGTGCTGCTGGAGTTCC
TGACCGCCGCCGGCATCACCGAGGGCATGAACGAGCTCTATAATTAG
